>Addgene plasmid #112842 | pcDNA3.1(+)/Puro/FA/GFP-C--Catulin-2 | addgene full sequence | sequence record 217941 | Addgene NGS Result
ATACGCGTTGACATTGATTATTGACTAGTTATTAATAGTAATCAATTACGGGGTCATTAGTTCATAGCCC
ATATATGGAGTTCCGCGTTACATAACTTACGGTAAATGGCCCGCCTGGCTGACCGCCCAACGACCCCCGC
CCATTGACGTCAATAATGACGTATGTTCCCATAGTAACGCCAATAGGGACTTTCCATTGACGTCAATGGG
TGGAGTATTTACGGTAAACTGCCCACTTGGCAGTACATCAAGTGTATCATATGCCAAGTACGCCCCCTAT
TGACGTCAATGACGGTAAATGGCCCGCCTGGCATTATGCCCAGTACATGACCTTATGGGACTTTCCTACT
TGGCAGTACATCTACGTATTAGTCATCGCTATTACCATGGTGATGCGGTTTTGGCAGTACATCAATGGGC
GTGGATAGCGGTTTGACTCACGGGGATTTCCAAGTCTCCACCCCATTGACGTCAATGGGAGTTTGTTTTG
GCACCAAAATCAACGGGACTTTCCAAAATGTCGTAACAACTCCGCCCCATTGACGCAAATGGGCGGTAGG
CGTGTACGGTGGGAGGTCTATATAAGCAGAGCTCTCTGGCTAACTAGAGAACCCACTGCTTACTGGCTTA
TCGAAATTAATACGACTCACTATAGGGAGACCCAAGCTGGCTAGCGTTTAAACTTAAGCTTGGTACCGAG
CTCGGATCCACGGCCGGCCATGGCAGCCGACCTGTTAAAATTCCATGCTGATCATGTGGTTTTAAAAGCA
TTAAAAGTTACTGGAGTAGAAGGAAATTTGGAAGCTTTGGCTGAGTATGCCTGTAAACTCTCTGAGCAGA
AAGAACAGCTTGTGGAGACATGTCGATTGTTGCGGCATATATCCGGCACAGAACCCCTTGAGATAACGTG
CATACATGCAGAGGAGACATTTCAGGTGACTGGCCAACAGATCATTTCTGCTGCTGAAACGTTGACGTTG
CATCCGTCTAGCAAAATCGCTAAGGAAAACCTGGATGTGTTTTGTGAAGCTTGGGAGTCTCAGATGAGTG
ACATGGCGACGCTGCTAAGGGAAATCAGTGATGTGTTTGAAGGAAGACGAGGAGAGAGGTGCGACCATCT
TTCACTTCCAAAGCCCACGAAGAATAGTGCAAACCTGAAGTCACTAAAGCCCGACAAACCTGACTCGGAG
GAGCAAGCCAAGATAGCAAAGCTCGGGCTGAAGCTGGGATTGCTCTCCTCTGATGCTGACTGTGAAATCG
AGAAATGGGAAGATGAAGAGAACGAGATCGTTCGGCATGGACGCAATATGTCCAGGATGGCCTATTCTCT
GTATTTATTTACTAGAGGAGAGGGGCCACTGAAAACTTCCCAGGACTTAATTCACTTCCTAGAGGTTTTT
GCTGCAGAGGGATTAAAGCTTACTTCAAGTGTACAGTCATTTTCAAAACAGAATTCTGCAGATATCCAGC
ACAGTGGCGCGCCTATGGTGAGCAAGGGCGAGGAGCTGTTCACCGGGGTGGTGCCCATCCTGGTCGAGCT
GGACGGCGACGTAAACGGCCACAAGTTCAGCGTGTCCGGCGAGGGCGAGGGCGATGCCACCTACGGCAAG
CTGACCCTGAAGTTCATCTGCACCACCGGCAAGCTGCCCGTGCCCTGGCCCACCCTCGTGACCACCCTGA
CCTACGGCGTGCAGTGCTTCAGCCGCTACCCCGACCACATGAAGCAGCACGACTTCTTCAAGTCCGCCAT
GCCCGAAGGCTACGTCCAGGAGCGCACCATCTTCTTCAAGGACGACGGCAACTACAAGACCCGCGCCGAG
GTGAAGTTCGAGGGCGACACCCTGGTGAACCGCATCGAGCTGAAGGGCATCGACTTCAAGGAGGACGGCA
ACATCCTGGGGCACAAGCTGGAGTACAACTACAACAGCCACAACGTCTATATCATGGCCGACAAGCAGAA
GAACGGCATCAAGGTGAACTTCAAGATCCGCCACAACATCGAGGACGGCAGCGTGCAGCTCGCCGACCAC
TACCAGCAGAACACCCCCATCGGCGACGGCCCCGTGCTGCTGCCCGACAACCACTACCTGAGCACCCAGT
CCGCCCTGAGCAAAGACCCCAACGAGAAGCGCGATCACATGGTCCTGCTGGAGTTCGTGACCGCCGCCGG
GATCACTCTCGGCATGGACGAGCTGTACAAGTAATCTAGAGGGCCCGTTTAAACCCGCTGATCAGCCTCG
ACTGTGCCTTCTAGTTGCCAGCCATCTGTTGTTTGCCCCTCCCCCGTGCCTTCCTTGACCCTGGAAGGTG
CCACTCCCACTGTCCTTTCCTAATAAAATGAGGAAATTGCATCGCATTGTCTGAGTAGGTGTCATTCTAT
TCTGGGGGGTGGGGTGGGGCAGGACAGCAAGGGGGAGGATTGGGAAGACAATAGCAGGCATGCTGGGGAT
GCGGTGGGCTCTATGGCTTCTGAGGCGGAAAGAACCAGCTGGGGCTCTAGGGGGTATCCCC
[124 nt withheld, positions 2512-2635]
C
[91 nt withheld, positions 2637-2727]
A
[49 nt withheld, positions 2729-2777]
CCTTTGACGTTGGAGTCCACGTTCTTT
[37 nt withheld, positions 2805-2841]
ACCCTATCTCGGTCTATTCTTTTGATTTATAAGGGATTTTGCCGATTTCGGCCTATTGGTTAAAAAATGA
GCTGATTTAACAAAAATTTAACGCGAATTAATTCTGTGGAATGTGTGTCAGTTAGGGTGTGGAAAGTCCC
CAGGCTCCCCAGCAGGCAGAAGTATGCAAAGCATGCATCTCAATTAGTCAGCAACCAGGTGTGGAAAGTC
CCCAGGCTCCCCAGCAGGCAGAAGTATGCAAAGCATGCATCTCAATTAGTCAGCAACCATAGTCCCGCCC
CTAACTCCGCCCATCCCGCCCCTAACTCCGCCCAGTTCCGCCCATTCTCCGCCCCATGGCTGACTAATTT
TTTTTATTTATGCAGAGGCCGAGGCCGCCTCTGCCTCTGAGCTATTCCAGAAGTAGTGAGGAGGCTTTTT
TGGAGGCCTAGGCTTTTGCAAAAAGCTCCCGGGGCCGCCACCATGACCGAGTACAAGCCCACGGTGCGCC
TCGCCACCCGCGACGACGTCCCCCGGGCCGTACGCACCCTCGCCGCCGCGTTCGCCGACTACCCCGCCAC
GCGCCACACCGTCGACCCGGACCGCCACATCGAGCGGGTCACCGAGCTGCAAGAACTCTTCCTCACGCGC
GTCGGGCTCGACATCGGCAAGGTGTGGGTCGCGGACGACGGCGCCGCGGTGGCGGTCTGGACCACGCCGG
AGAGCGTCGAAGCGGGGGCGGTGTTCGCCGAGATCGGCCCGCGCATGGCCGAGTTGAGCGGTTCCCGGCT
GGCCGCGCAGCAACAGATGGAAGGCCTCCTGGCGCCGCACCGGCCCAAGGAGCCCGCGTGGTTCCTGGCC
ACCGTCGGCGTCTCGCCCGACCACCAGGGCAAGGGTCTGGGCAGCGCCGTCGTGCTCCCCGGAGTGGAGG
CGGCCGAGCGCGCCGGGGTGCCCGCCTTCCTGGAGACCTCCGCGCCCCGCAACCTCCCCTTCTACGAGCG
GCTCGGCTTCACCGTCACCGCCGACGTCGAGGTGCCCGAAGGACCGCGCACCTGGTGCATGACCCGCAAG
CCCGGTGCCTGATTCGAAATGACCGACCAAGCGACGCCCAACCTGCCATCACGAGATTTCGATTCCACCG
CCGCCTTCTATGAAAGGTTGGGCTTCGGAATCGTTTTCCGGGACGCCGGCTGGATGATCCTCCAGCGCGG
GGATCTCATGCTGGAGTTCTTCGCCCACCCCAACTTGTTTATTGCAGCTTATAATGGTTACAAATAAAGC
AATAGCATCACAAATTTCACAAATAAAGCATTTTTTTCACTGCATTCTAGTTGTGGTTTGTCCAAACTCA
TCAATGTATCTTATCATGTCTGTATACCGTCGACCTCTAGCTAGAGCTTGGCGTAATCATGGTCATAGCT
GTTTCCTGTGTGAAATTGTTATCCGCTCACAATTCCACACAACATACGAGCCGGAAGCATAAAGTGTAAA
GCCTGGGGTGCCTAATGAGTGAGCTAACTCACATTAATTGCGTTGCGCTCACTGCCCGCTTTCCAGTCGG
GAAACCTGTCGTGCCAGCTGCATTAATGAATCGGCCAACGCGCGGGGAGAGGCGGTTTGCGTATTGGGCG
CTCTTCCGCTTCCTCGCTCACTGACTCGCTGCGCTCGGTCGTTCGGCTGCGGCGAGCGGTATCAGCTCAC
TCAAAGGCGGTAATACGGTTATCCACAGAATCAGGGGATAACGCAGGAAAGAACATGTGAGCAAAAGGCC
AGCAAAAGGCCAGGAACCGTAAAAAGGCCGCGTTGCTGGCGTTTTTCCATAGGCTCCGCCCCCCTGACGA
GCATCACAAAAATCGACGCTCAAGTCAGAGGTGGCGAAACCCGACAGGACTATAAAGATACCAGGCGTTT
CCCCCTGGAAGCTCCCTCGTGCGCTCTCCTGTTCCGACCCTGCCGCTTACCGGATACCTGTCCGCCTTTC
TCCCTTCGGGAAGCGTGGCGCTTTCTCATAGCTCACGCTGTAGGTATCTCAGTTCGGTGTAGGTCGTTCG
CTCCAAGCTGGGCTGTGTGCACGAACCCCCCGTTCAGCCCGACCGCTGCGCCTTATCCGGTAACTATCGT
CTTGAGTCCAACCCGGTAAGACACGACTTATCGCCACTGGCAGCAGCCACTGGTAACAGGATTAGCAGAG
CGAGGTATGTAGGCGGTGCTACAGAGTTCTTGAAGTGGTGGCCTAACTACGGCTACACTAGAAGAACAGT
ATTTGGTATCTGCGCTCTGCTGAAGCCAGTTACCTTCGGAAAAAGAGTTGGTAGCTCTTGATCCGGCAAA
CAAACCACCGCTGGTAGCGGTGGTTTTTTTGTTTGCAAGCAGCAGATTACGCGCAGAAAAAAAGGATCTC
AAGAAGATCCTTTGATCTTTTCTACGGGGTCTGACGCTCAGTGGAACGAAAACTCACGTTAAGGGATTTT
GGTCATGAGATTATCAAAAAGGATCTTCACCTAGATCCTTTTAAATTAAAAATGAAGTTTTAAATCAATC
TAAAGTATATATGAGTAAACTTGGTCTGACAGTTACCAATGCTTAATCAGTGAGGCACCTATCTCAGCGA
TCTGTCTATTTCGTTCATCCATAGTTGCCTGACTCCCCGTCGTGTAGATAACTACGATACGGGAGGGCTT
ACCATCTGGCCCCAGTGCTGCAATGATACCGCGAGACCCACGCTCACCGGCTCCAGATTTATCAGCAATA
AACCAGCCAGCCGGAAGGGCCGAGCGCAGAAGTGGTCCTGCAACTTTATCCGCCTCCATCCAGTCTATTA
ATTGTTGCCGGGAAGCTAGAGTAAGTAGTTCGCCAGTTAATAGTTTGCGCAACGTTGTTGCCATTGCTAC
AGGCATCGTGGTGTCACGCTCGTCGTTTGGTATGGCTTCATTCAGCTCCGGTTCCCAACGATCAAGGCGA
GTTACATGATCCCCCATGTTGTGCAAAAAAGCGGTTAGCTCCTTCGGTCCTCCGATCGTTGTCAGAAGTA
AGTTGGCCGCAGTGTTATCACTCATGGTTATGGCAGCACTGCATAATTCTCTTACTGTCATGCCATCCGT
AAGATGCTTTTCTGTGACTGGTGAGTACTCAACCAAGTCATTCTGAGAATAGTGTATGCGGCGACCGAGT
TGCTCTTGCCCGGCGTCAATACGGGATAATACCGCGCCACATAGCAGAACTTTAAAAGTGCTCATCATTG
GAAAACGTTCTTCGGGGCGAAAACTCTCAAGGATCTTACCGCTGTTGAGATCCAGTTCGATGTAACCCAC
TCGTGCACCCAACTGATCTTCAGCATCTTTTACTTTCACCAGCGTTTCTGGGTGAGCAAAAACAGGAAGG
CAAAATGCCGCAAAAAAGGGAATAAGGGCGACACGGAAATGTTGAATACTCATACTCTTCCTTTTTCAAT
ATTATTGAAGCATTTATCAGGGTTATTGTCTCATGAGCGGATACATATTTGAATGTATTTAGAAAAATAA
ACAAATAGGGGTTCCGCGCACATTTCCCCGAAAAGTGCCACCTGACGTCGACGGATCGGGAGATCTCCCG
ATCCCCTATGGTGCACTCTCAGTACAATCTGCTCTGATGCCGCATAGTTAAGCCAGTATCTGCTCCCTGC
TTGTGTGTTGGAGGTCGCTGAGTAGTGCGCGAGCAAAATTTAAGCTACAACAAGGCAAGGCTTGACCGAC
AATTGCATGAAGAATCTGCTTAGGGTTAGGCGTTTTGCGCTGCTTCGCGATGTACGGGCCAGAT
Features (pLannotate 1.2.2; 21 found; start..end, strand, type, name):
     10..389     +  enhancer       CMV enhancer: human cytomegalovirus immediate early enhancer
    390..593     +  promoter       CMV promoter: human cytomegalovirus (CMV) immediate early promoter
    589..622     +  LTR            5' LTR (truncated) (fragment): truncated 5' long terminal repeat (LTR) from HIV-1
    638..656     +  promoter       T7 promoter: promoter for bacteriophage T7 RNA polymerase
    720..1451    +  CDS            Ctnnal1 (fragment): CTNL1_MOUSE - Also known as Catnal1. Experimental evidence at protein level: Swiss-Prot protein existence level 1. May modulate the Rho pathway signaling by providing a scaffold for the Lbc Rho guanine nucleotide exchange factor (ARHGEF1). From Mus musculus (Mouse).
   1485..2204    +  CDS            EGFP: the original enhanced GFP (Yang et al., 1996) mammalian codon-optimized
   2242..2466    +  polyA_signal   bGH poly(A) signal: bovine growth hormone polyadenylation signal
   2470..2491    +  promoter       SV40 promoter (fragment): SV40 enhancer and early promoter
   2512..2940    +  rep_origin     f1 ori (sequence partly withheld): f1 bacteriophage origin of replication; arrow indicates direction of (+) strand synthesis
   2954..3283    +  promoter       SV40 promoter: SV40 enhancer and early promoter
   3304..3903    +  CDS            PuroR: puromycin N-acetyltransferase; pac from Streptomyces alboniger; confers resistance to puromycin
   3910..4068    +  CDS            ble (fragment): BLE_KLEPN - Experimental evidence at protein level: Swiss-Prot protein existence level 1. Binding protein with a strong affinity to the bleomycin family of antibiotics. Binds to CL990; an antimitotic-antibiotic compound. From Klebsiella pneumoniae.
   4063..4184    +  polyA_signal   SV40 poly(A) signal: SV40 polyadenylation signal
   4257..4273    -  protein_bind   lac operator: The lac repressor binds to the lac operator to inhibit transcription in E. coli. This inhibition can be relieved by adding lactose or isopropyl-β-D-thiogalactopyranoside (IPTG). lac repressor encoded by lacI
   4281..4311    -  promoter       lac promoter: promoter for the E. coli lac operon
   4326..4347    -  protein_bind   CAP binding site: CAP binding activates transcription in the presence of cAMP. E. coli catabolite activator protein
   4360..4452    -  CDS            lacI (fragment): lac repressor; lacI; The lac repressor binds to the lac operator to inhibit transcription in E. coli. This inhibition can be relieved by adding lactose or isopropyl-β-D-thiogalactopyranoside (IPTG).
   4635..5223    -  rep_origin     ori: high-copy-number ColE1/pMB1/pBR322/pUC origin of replication
   5394..6254    -  CDS            AmpR: β-lactamase; bla; confers resistance to ampicillin, carbenicillin, and related antibiotics
   6255..6359    -  promoter       AmpR promoter: bla
   6418..6470    -  misc_feature   bom (fragment): basis of mobility region from pBR322
