[The description below was written by a language model from this plasmid's Addgene catalogue record and pLannotate feature annotations shown in this document.]
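Description:
pcDNA3.1(+)/Puro/FA/GFP-C--Catulin-2 is a mammalian expression plasmid built on a puromycin-selectable pcDNA3.1(+) backbone, made for transient or stable overexpression of a fragment of mouse alpha-catulin (Ctnnal1) fused to GFP. The sequenced plasmid is about 6.6 kb. In E. coli it is maintained at high copy through a ColE1/pUC-type origin and selected with ampicillin via the β-lactamase gene. An f1 origin is also present, along with small leftover backbone fragments (lac promoter/operator, partial lacI, bom) that have no evident role in the design.

The expression cassette uses the human CMV immediate-early enhancer and promoter, followed by a T7 promoter that could support in vitro transcription. Downstream lies a roughly 730 bp partial Ctnnal1 coding region, which the record calls the central domain in its purpose statement and the C1 domain in the mutation field. It is followed after a short gap by EGFP, matching the catalogued C-terminal GFP tag, and the unit ends at the bovine growth hormone polyadenylation signal. The cloning sites used are not recorded. A short match to a truncated HIV-1 LTR just after the CMV promoter is probably an annotation artefact, not a functional viral element. A separate SV40 early promoter drives puromycin N-acetyltransferase and terminates at an SV40 poly(A) signal. The bleomycin-resistance gene fragment after PuroR is probably a remnant of an earlier marker replaced during backbone construction.

The fluorescent fusion allows the localisation and interactions of this isolated catulin domain to be followed in transfected cells, and puromycin allows stable lines to be derived. The associated study concerns recruitment of alpha-catulin by alpha-dystrobrevin-1 in organising neurotransmitter receptors at the neuromuscular junction, so this is probably one of a set of domain-mapping constructs.
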