Addgene plasmid #112842: pcDNA3.1(+)/Puro/FA/GFP-C--Catulin-2
Purpose: transient/stable overexpression of the central domain of Catulin.
Depositing lab: Tomasz Prószyński. Depositing organization: Nencki Institute. Publication: Alpha-Dystrobrevin-1 recruits Grb2 and alpha-catulin to organize neurotransmitter receptors at the neuromuscular junction. Gingras J, Gawor M, Bernadzki KM, Grady RM, Hallock P, Glass DJ, Sanes JR, Proszynski TJ. J Cell Sci. 2016 Mar 1;129(5):898-911. doi: 10.1242/jcs.181180. Epub 2016 Jan 14. PubMed 26769899.
Backbone
  Vector backbone: pcDNA3.1(+)/Puro
  Backbone size w/o insert (bp): 5500
  Vector type: Mammalian Expression
  Selectable markers: Puromycin
Growth in bacteria
  Bacterial resistance: Ampicillin, 100 μg/mL
  Growth temperature: 37°C
  Growth strain: DH5alpha
  Copy number: High Copy
Gene/Insert
  Gene/Insert name: Catulin-alpha-1
  Species: M. musculus (mouse)
  Mutation: C1 domain of Catulin
  Entrez Gene: Ctnnal1 (a.k.a. ACRP, AI616177, AW545119, C86009, Catnal1)
  Tag / fusion protein: GFP (C terminal on insert)
  Cloning method: Restriction Enzyme; 5′ cloning site Unknown (unknown if destroyed); 3′ cloning site Unknown (unknown if destroyed)
Terms and licenses: Academic/Nonprofit Terms; Industry Terms: Not Available to Industry
How to cite: pcDNA3.1(+)/Puro/FA/GFP-C--Catulin-2 was a gift from Tomasz Prószyński (Addgene plasmid # 112842 ; http://n2t.net/addgene:112842 ; RRID:Addgene_112842)
